Addgene plasmid #80905: pLITMUS-rpoN-cI5C6A-J23106-geneIII
Purpose: Phagemid (encodes cI5C6A and M13 gene III)
Depositing lab: Mark Isalan. Depositing organization: Imperial College London. Publication: Engineering orthogonal dual transcription factors for multi-input synthetic promoters. Brodel AK, Jaramillo A, Isalan M. Nat Commun. 2016 Dec 16;7:13858. doi: 10.1038/ncomms13858. PubMed 27982027.
Backbone
  Vector backbone: pLITMUS
  Backbone manufacturer: NEB
  Total vector size (bp): 4924
  Modifications to backbone: M13 gene III expression cassette cI5C6A expression cassette
  Vector type: Bacterial Expression
Growth in bacteria
  Bacterial resistance: Ampicillin, 100 μg/mL
  Growth temperature: 37°C
  Growth strain: DH5alpha
  Copy number: High Copy
Gene/Insert 1
  Gene/Insert name: M13 gene III
  Species: M13 bacteriophage
  Insert size (bp): 1275
  Promoter: BBa_J23106
  Cloning method: Gibson Cloning
  Sequencing primers: 5′ CGTAGTTATCTACACGACG; 3′ TGCTTATACAATCTTCCTG
Gene/Insert 2
  Gene/Insert name: cI5C6A
  Species: Synthetic
  Insert size (bp): 714
  Promoter: rpoN
  Cloning method: Restriction Enzyme; 5′ cloning site EcoRI (not destroyed); 3′ cloning site BsaI (not destroyed)
  Sequencing primers: 5′ gtc gat ttt tgt gat gct cg; 3′ ggg tta ttg tct cat gag cgg ata c
Terms and licenses: Academic/Nonprofit Terms; Industry Terms: Not Available to Industry
How to cite: pLITMUS-rpoN-cI5C6A-J23106-geneIII was a gift from Mark Isalan (Addgene plasmid # 80905 ; http://n2t.net/addgene:80905 ; RRID:Addgene_80905)
