[The description below was written by a language model from this plasmid's Addgene catalogue record and pLannotate feature annotations shown in this document.]
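Description:
pLITMUS-rpoN-cI5C6A-J23106-geneIII is a 4,924 bp bacterial phagemid built on the NEB pLITMUS backbone. It replicates in E. coli as a high-copy plasmid through a ColE1/pUC-type origin and is selected with ampicillin via the bla gene under its native promoter. It also carries an M13 origin of replication, which allows single-stranded copies of the plasmid to be produced and packaged into filamentous phage particles when the remaining M13 functions are supplied in trans.

Two expression cassettes were added to the backbone. The first expresses M13 gene III (1,275 bp), encoding the minor coat protein pIII that phage particles need for infectivity. The record gives its promoter as the constitutive Anderson-series promoter BBa_J23106. The automated annotation labels this region as a J23119 fragment, which is expected because the members of that promoter family are closely related. The second cassette encodes cI5C6A, a 714 bp synthetic gene that the annotation recognises as a phage λ cI repressor coding sequence, so it appears to be an engineered cI variant. It is driven by the rpoN promoter. The fragment of lptB annotated just upstream of the coding sequence fits this, since lptB lies next to rpoN in the E. coli genome. Each cassette ends in tandem rrnB T1 and T7Te terminators, which insulate the two transcription units from each other and from the backbone.

The stated purpose is simply a phagemid encoding cI5C6A and gene III. The associated work concerns engineering orthogonal dual transcription factors for multi-input synthetic promoters. The record does not describe the exact experimental role of this plasmid or the specific mutations that define cI5C6A.
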