Features (pLannotate 1.2.2; 13 found; start..end, strand, type, name):
     59..163     +  promoter       AmpR promoter: bla
    164..1024    +  CDS            AmpR: β-lactamase; bla; confers resistance to ampicillin, carbenicillin, and related antibiotics
   1054..1082    +  promoter       J23119 promoter (fragment): bacterial promoter (Registry of Standard Biological Parts BBa J23119)
   1107..2381    +  CDS            M13 gene III (sequence partly withheld): pIII; III; minor coat protein
   2396..2467    +  terminator     rrnB T1 terminator: transcription terminator T1 from the E. coli rrnB gene
   2483..2510    +  terminator     T7Te terminator: phage T7 early transcription terminator
   2535..3044    -  rep_origin     M13 ori (sequence partly withheld): M13 bacteriophage origin of replication; arrow indicates direction of (+) strand synthesis
   3155..3743    +  rep_origin     ori: high-copy-number ColE1/pMB1/pBR322/pUC origin of replication
   3804..3825    +  protein_bind   CAP binding site: CAP binding activates transcription in the presence of cAMP. E. coli catabolite activator protein
   3846..4001    +  CDS            lptB (fragment): LPTB_ECOLI - Also known as yhbG. Experimental evidence at protein level: Swiss-Prot protein existence level 1. Part of the ABC transporter complex LptBFG involved in the translocation of lipopolysaccharide (LPS) from the inner membrane to the outer membrane. Probably responsible for energy coupling to the transport system. From Escherichia coli (strain K12).
   4052..4765    +  CDS            λ repressor: phage λ repressor; cI
   4780..4851    +  terminator     rrnB T1 terminator: transcription terminator T1 from the E. coli rrnB gene
   4867..4894    +  terminator     T7Te terminator: phage T7 early transcription terminator
>Addgene plasmid #80905 | pLITMUS-rpoN-cI5C6A-J23106-geneIII | addgene full sequence | sequence record 358522 | Addgene NGS Result
CGCTTCGGCGGGCTTTTTTTTGTTAACTACGTCAGGTGGCACTTTTCGGGGAAATGTGCGCGGAACCCCT
ATTTGTTTATTTTTCTAAATACATTCAAATATGTATCCGCTCATGAGACAATAACCCTGATAAATGCTTC
AATAATATTGAAAAAGGAAGAGTATGAGTATTCAACATTTCCGTGTCGCCCTTATTCCCTTTTTTGCGGC
ATTTTGCCTTCCTGTTTTTGCTCACCCAGAAACGCTGGTGAAAGTAAAAGATGCTGAAGATCAGTTGGGT
GCACGAGTGGGTTACATCGAACTGGATCTCAACAGCGGTAAGATCCTTGAGAGTTTTCGCCCCGAAGAAC
GTTTCCCAATGATGAGCACTTTTAAAGTTCTGCTATGTGGCGCGGTATTATCCCGTGTTGACGCCGGGCA
AGAGCAACTCGGTCGCCGCATACACTATTCTCAGAATGACTTGGTTGAGTACTCACCAGTCACAGAAAAG
CATCTTACGGATGGCATGACAGTAAGAGAATTATGCAGTGCTGCCATAACCATGAGTGATAACACTGCGG
CCAACTTACTTCTGACAACGATCGGAGGACCGAAGGAGCTAACCGCTTTTTTGCACAACATGGGGGATCA
TGTAACTCGCCTTGATCGTTGGGAACCGGAGCTGAATGAAGCCATACCAAACGACGAGCGTGACACCACG
ATGCCTGTAGCAATGGCAACAACGTTGCGCAAACTATTAACTGGCGAACTACTTACTCTAGCTTCCCGGC
AACAATTAATAGACTGGATGGAGGCGGATAAAGTTGCAGGACCACTTCTGCGCTCGGCCCTTCCGGCTGG
CTGGTTTATTGCTGATAAATCTGGAGCCGGTGAGCGTGGGTCCCGCGGTATCATTGCAGCACTGGGGCCA
GATGGTAAGCCCTCCCGTATCGTAGTTATCTACACGACGGGGAGTCAGGCAACTATGGATGAACGAAATA
GACAGATCGCTGAGATAGGTGCCTCACTGATTAAGCATTGGTAACTGTCAGACCAAGTTTACTCATATTT
ACGGCTAGCTCAGTCCTAGGTATAGTGCTAGCGAAGACAAAGATGAGAAATACTAG
[84 nt withheld, positions 1107-1190]
TCC
[98 nt withheld, positions 1194-1291]
A
[305 nt withheld, positions 1293-1597]
G
[153 nt withheld, positions 1599-1751]
TTATTTGTTTGTGAATATCAAGGCCAATCGTCTGACCTGCCTCAACCTCCTGTC
[82 nt withheld, positions 1806-1887]
GCTCTGAGGGA
[161 nt withheld, positions 1899-2059]
T
[41 nt withheld, positions 2061-2101]
T
[62 nt withheld, positions 2103-2164]
A
[35 nt withheld, positions 2166-2200]
CCTCCCTCAATCGGTTGAATGTCGCCCTTTTGTCTTTGGCGCTGGTAAACCATATGAA
[86 nt withheld, positions 2259-2344]
T
[36 nt withheld, positions 2346-2381]
GAAGACCCAGGCATCAAATAAAACGAAAGGCTCAGTCGAAAGACTGGGCCTTTCGTTTTATCTGTTGTTT
GTCGGTGAACGCTCTCTACTAGAGTCACACTGGCTCACCTTCGGGTGGGCCTTTCTGCGTTTATATATAC
TTTAGATTGATT
[38 nt withheld, positions 2534-2571]
A
[37 nt withheld, positions 2573-2609]
ATTTTGTTAAAATTCGCGTTAAATTTTTGTTAAATCAGCTCATTTTTTAACCAATAGGCCGAAATCGGCA
AAATCCCTTATAAATCAAAAGAATAGCCCGAGATAGGGT
[37 nt withheld, positions 2719-2755]
AAAGAACGTGGACTCCAACGTCAAAGG
[137 nt withheld, positions 2783-2919]
G
[125 nt withheld, positions 2921-3045]
AAAGGATCTAGGTGAAGATCCTTTTTGATAATCTCATGACCAAAATCCCTTAACGTGAGTTTTCGTTCCA
CTGAGCGTCAGACCCCGTAGAAAAGATCAAAGGATCTTCTTGAGATCCTTTTTTTCTGCGCGTAATCTGC
TGCTTACAAACAAAAAAACCACCGCTACCAGCGGTGGTTTGTTTGCCGGATCAAGAGCTACCAACTCTTT
TTCCGAAGGTAACTGGCTTCAGCAGAGCGCAGATACCAAATACTGTTCTTCTAGTGTAGCCGTAGTTAGG
CCACCACTTCAAGAACTCTGTAGCACCGCCTACATACCTCGCTCTGCTAATCCTGTTACCAGTGGCTGCT
GCCAGTGGCGATAAGTCGTGTCTTACCGGGTTGGACTCAAGACGATAGTTACCGGATAAGGCGCAGCGGT
CGGGCTGAACGGGGGGTTCGTGCACACAGCCCAGCTTGGAGCGAACGACCTACACCGAACTGAGATACCT
ACAGCGTGAGCTATGAGAAAGCGCCACGCTTCCCGAAGGGAGAAAGGCGGACAGGTATCCGGTAAGCGGC
AGGGTCGGAACAGGAGAGCGCACGAGGGAGCTTCCAGGGGGAAACGCCTGGTATCTTTATAGTCCTGTCG
GGTTTCGCCACCTCTGACTTGAGCGTCGATTTTTGTGATGCTCGTCAGGGGGGCGGAGCCTATGGAAAAA
CGCCAGCAACGCGGCCTTTTTACGGTTCCTGGCCTTTTGCTGGCCTTTTGCTCACATGTAATGTGAGTTA
GCTCACTCATTAGAATTCGCTGAGAGACCCGTGCTGATCACTGACCACAACGTGCGTGAAACACTGGCGG
TTTGTGAACGCGCTTATATCGTCAGTCAGGGGCATTTGATCGCCCACGGCACGCCTACAGAAATCTTACA
AGACGAACACGTTAAGCGTGTATACCTTGGGGAAGACTTCAGACTCTGATAGGGTAGAAGTTTGCGACGT
TTTAGCAGGAGAGTACGATTCTGAACATGAGCACAAAAAAGAAACCATTAACACAAGAGCAGCTTGAGGA
CGCACGTCGCCTTAAAGCAATTTATGAAAAAAAGAAAAATGAACTTGGCTTATCCCAGGAATCTGTCGCA
GACAAGATGGGGATGGGGCAGGGGAGGGTGAGTGCTTTATTTAATGGCATCGTGGCATTAAATGCTTATA
ACGCCGCATTGCTTGCAAAAATTCTCAAAGTTAGCGTTGAAGAATTTAGCCCTTCAATCGCCAGAGAAAT
CTACGAGATGTATGAAGCGGTTAGTATGCAGCCGTCACTTAGAAGTGAGTATGAGTACCCTGTTTTTTCT
CATGTTCAGGCAGGGATGTTCTCACCTGAGCTTAGAACCTTTACCAAAGGTGATGCGGAGAGATGGGTAA
GCACAACCAAAAAAGCCAGTGATTCTGCATTCTGGCTTGAGGTTGAAGGTAATTCCATGACCGCACCAAC
AGGCTCCAAGCCAAGCTTTCCTGACGGAATGTTAATTCTCGTTGACCCTGAGCAGGCTGTTGAGCCAGGT
GATTTCTGCATAGCCAGACTTGGGGGTGATGAGTTTACCTTCAAGAAACTGATCAGGGATAGCGGTCAGG
TGTTTTTACAACCACTAAACCCACAGTACCCAATGATCCCATGCAATGAGAGTTGTTCCGTTGTGGGGAA
AGTTATCGCTAGTCAGTGGCCTGAAGAGACGTTTGGCTGAGAAGACCCAGGCATCAAATAAAACGAAAGG
CTCAGTCGAAAGACTGGGCCTTTCGTTTTATCTGTTGTTTGTCGGTGAACGCTCTCTACTAGAGTCACAC
TGGCTCACCTTCGGGTGGGCCTTTCTGCGTTTATAGGTCTCCTGGCCTGCAGTAAAGCC
